Addgene plasmid #71248: pXPG
Purpose: (Empty Backbone) improved luciferase reporter gene plasmid
Depositing lab: Peter Cockerill. Depositing organization: Royal Adelaide Hospital. Publication: Generation of an improved luciferase reporter gene plasmid that employs a novel mechanism for high-copy replication. Bert AG, Burrows J, Osborne CS, Cockerill PN. Plasmid. 2000 Sep;44(2):173-82. 10.1006/plas.2000.1474 PubMed 10964627.
Backbone
  Vector backbone: pXP1 and pGL3
  Backbone manufacturer: Nordeen, 1988 and Promega
  Modifications to backbone: A single C to A mutation 564 bp upstream of the origin of replication at plasmid position 4660 was made to create pXPM. A HindIII/XbaI fragment of pGL3 (Promega) containing the improved luciferase gene Luc1 (Sherf et al.,1994) was cloned into into HindIII/XbaI-cut pXPM
  Vector type: Mammalian Expression, Luciferase
  Promoter: none
  Tag / fusion protein: luciferase (C terminal on backbone)
Growth in bacteria
  Bacterial resistance: Ampicillin, 100 μg/mL
  Growth temperature: 37°C
  Growth strain: DH5alpha
  Copy number: High Copy
Gene/Insert
  Cloning method: Restriction Enzyme
  Sequencing primers: 3′ LucNRev
Terms and licenses: Academic/Nonprofit Terms; Industry Terms: Not Available to Industry
Depositor comments: Depositor states "A spontaneous single C to A mutation was identified 564 bp upstream of the origin of replication at plasmid position 4660 in pXPM which generated high copy replication. A HindIII/XbaI fragment of pGL3 (Promega) containing the improved luciferase gene Luc+ (Sherf et al.,1994) was cloned into into HindIII/XbaI-cut pXPM." JM109 are the cells used by the author for pXPG and its derivatives.
How to cite: pXPG was a gift from Peter Cockerill (Addgene plasmid # 71248 ; http://n2t.net/addgene:71248 ; RRID:Addgene_71248)
