[The description below was written by a language model from this plasmid's Addgene catalogue record and pLannotate feature annotations shown in this document.]
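Description:
pXPG is a promoterless firefly luciferase reporter backbone for mammalian cells. It was built by combining the pXP1 reporter vector with the improved luciferase gene from pGL3. According to the record, a single C-to-A change upstream of the replication origin in pXP1 gave rise to an intermediate called pXPM. The depositor describes this change as a spontaneous mutation that confers high-copy replication. A HindIII/XbaI fragment carrying the enhanced luc+ coding sequence was then transferred from pGL3 into pXPM. The 6,087 bp plasmid is maintained in E. coli through a ColE1/pMB1-type origin and selected with ampicillin via the bla gene and its own promoter. A pBR322 bom region and only a small remnant of rop are annotated next to the origin.

The reporter unit begins with a short pUC-type multiple cloning site fragment directly upstream of luc+, where a test promoter or enhancer-promoter fragment can be inserted by restriction cloning. No promoter is supplied, so luciferase output should depend on the inserted regulatory sequence. Downstream of the reporter lie SV40-derived processing sequences: the small t antigen intron and an SV40 polyadenylation signal. The partial small t, large T and VP1 annotations around them reflect the SV40 fragment that carries these signals, not intact expressed genes. Two further SV40 poly(A) signals are annotated in tandem just upstream of the cloning site. In this position they would be expected to terminate transcripts reading through from the plasmid backbone and so lower background reporter activity, though the record does not state this. The plasmid is suited to transient transfection assays of promoter and enhancer activity, with the added benefit of high plasmid yield.
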