Features (pLannotate 1.2.2; 17 found; start..end, strand, type, name):
     18..35      +  misc_feature   MCS (fragment): pUC18/19 multiple cloning site
     76..1728    +  CDS            luciferase: firefly luciferase; luc+; enhanced luc+ version of the luciferase gene
   1737..1811    +  CDS            small t antigen (fragment): SV40 (simian virus 40) small t antigen
   1813..1878    +  intron         small t intron: SV40 (simian virus 40) small t antigen intron
   2008..2028    +  CDS            SV40 NLS: nuclear localization signal of SV40 (simian virus 40) large T antigen
   2347..2430    +  CDS            large T antigen (fragment): large T antigen from SV40 (simian virus 40)
   2450..2584    +  polyA_signal   SV40 poly(A) signal: SV40 polyadenylation signal
   2586..3350    -  CDS            VP1_SV40 (fragment): Experimental evidence at protein level: Swiss-Prot protein existence level 1. Forms an icosahedral capsid with a T=7 symmetry and a 40 nm diameter. The capsid is composed of 72 pentamers linked to each other by disulfide bonds and associated with VP2 or VP3 proteins. Binds to N- glycolylneuraminic analog of the ganglioside GM1 on the cell surface to provide virion attachment to target cell (PubMed:18353982). Once attached, the virion is internalized by caveolin-mediated endocytosis and traffics to the endoplasmic reticulum. Inside the endoplasmic reticulum, the protein folding machinery isomer
   3441..3545    +  promoter       AmpR promoter: bla
   3546..4406    +  CDS            AmpR: β-lactamase; bla; confers resistance to ampicillin, carbenicillin, and related antibiotics
   4577..5165    +  rep_origin     ori: high-copy-number ColE1/pMB1/pBR322/pUC origin of replication
   5351..5491    -  misc_feature   bom: basis of mobility region from pBR322
   5593..5632    -  CDS            rop (fragment): Rop protein, which maintains plasmids at low copy number; rop
   5634..5710    +  CDS            large T antigen (fragment): large T antigen from SV40 (simian virus 40)
   5730..5864    +  polyA_signal   SV40 poly(A) signal: SV40 polyadenylation signal
   5862..5938    +  CDS            large T antigen (fragment): large T antigen from SV40 (simian virus 40)
   5958..5       +  polyA_signal   SV40 poly(A) signal (across the origin): SV40 polyadenylation signal
>Addgene plasmid #71248 | pXPG | depositor full sequence | sequence record 127318 | pXPG sequence 6087 bps
GGATCCAAGCTCAGATCTCGAGCTCGGTACCCGGGTCGACAAGCTTGGCATTCCGGTACTGTTGGTAAAG
CCACCATGGAAGACGCCAAAAACATAAAGAAAGGCCCGGCGCCATTCTATCCGCTGGAAGATGGAACCGC
TGGAGAGCAACTGCATAAGGCTATGAAGAGATACGCCCTGGTTCCTGGAACAATTGCTTTTACAGATGCA
CATATCGAGGTGGACATCACTTACGCTGAGTACTTCGAAATGTCCGTTCGGTTGGCAGAAGCTATGAAAC
GATATGGGCTGAATACAAATCACAGAATCGTCGTATGCAGTGAAAACTCTCTTCAATTCTTTATGCCGGT
GTTGGGCGCGTTATTTATCGGAGTTGCAGTTGCGCCCGCGAACGACATTTATAATGAACGTGAATTGCTC
AACAGTATGGGCATTTCGCAGCCTACCGTGGTGTTCGTTTCCAAAAAGGGGTTGCAAAAAATTTTGAACG
TGCAAAAAAAGCTCCCAATCATCCAAAAAATTATTATCATGGATTCTAAAACGGATTACCAGGGATTTCA
GTCGATGTACACGTTCGTCACATCTCATCTACCTCCCGGTTTTAATGAATACGATTTTGTGCCAGAGTCC
TTCGATAGGGACAAGACAATTGCACTGATCATGAACTCCTCTGGATCTACTGGTCTGCCTAAAGGTGTCG
CTCTGCCTCATAGAACTGCCTGCGTGAGATTCTCGCATGCCAGAGATCCTATTTTTGGCAATCAAATCAT
TCCGGATACTGCGATTTTAAGTGTTGTTCCATTCCATCACGGTTTTGGAATGTTTACTACACTCGGATAT
TTGATATGTGGATTTCGAGTCGTCTTAATGTATAGATTTGAAGAAGAGCTGTTTCTGAGGAGCCTTCAGG
ATTACAAGATTCAAAGTGCGCTGCTGGTGCCAACCCTATTCTCCTTCTTCGCCAAAAGCACTCTGATTGA
CAAATACGATTTATCTAATTTACACGAAATTGCTTCTGGTGGCGCTCCCCTCTCTAAGGAAGTCGGGGAA
GCGGTTGCCAAGAGGTTCCATCTGCCAGGTATCAGGCAAGGATATGGGCTCACTGAGACTACATCAGCTA
TTCTGATTACACCCGAGGGGGATGATAAACCGGGCGCGGTCGGTAAAGTTGTTCCATTTTTTGAAGCGAA
GGTTGTGGATCTGGATACCGGGAAAACGCTGGGCGTTAATCAAAGAGGCGAACTGTGTGTGAGAGGTCCT
ATGATTATGTCCGGTTATGTAAACAATCCGGAAGCGACCAACGCCTTGATTGACAAGGATGGATGGCTAC
ATTCTGGAGACATAGCTTACTGGGACGAAGACGAACACTTCTTCATCGTTGACCGCCTGAAGTCTCTGAT
TAAGTACAAAGGCTATCAGGTGGCTCCCGCTGAATTGGAATCCATCTTGCTCCAACACCCCAACATCTTC
GACGCAGGTGTCGCAGGTCTTCCCGACGATGACGCCGGTGAACTTCCCGCCGCCGTTGTTGTTTTGGAGC
ACGGAAAGACGATGACGGAAAAAGAGATCGTGGATTACGTCGCCAGTCAAGTAACAACCGCGAAAAAGTT
GCGCGGAGGAGTTGTGTTTGTGGACGAAGTACCGAAAGGTCTTACCGGAAAACTCGACGCAAGAAAAATC
AGAGAGATCCTCATAAAGGCCAAGAAGGGCGGAAAGATCGCCGTGTAATTCTAGAGGATCTTTGTGAAGG
AACCTTACTTCTGTGGTGTGACATAATTGGACAAACTACCTACAGAGATTTAAAGCTCTAAGGTAAATAT
AAAATTTTTAAGTGTATAATGTGTTAAACTACTGATTCTAATTGTTTGTGTATTTTAGATTCCAACCTAT
GGAACTGATGAATGGGAGCAGTGGTGGAATGCCTTTAATGAGGAAAACCTGTTTTGCTCAGAAGAAATGC
CATCTAGTGATGATGAGGCTACTGCTGACTCTCAACATTCTACTCCTCCAAAAAAGAAGAGAAAGGTAGA
AGACCCCAAGGACTTTCCTTCAGAATTGCTAAGTTTTTTGAGTCATGCTGTGTTTAGTAATAGAACTCTT
GCTTGCTTTGCTATTTACACCACAAAGGAAAAAGCTGCACTGCTATACAAGAAAATTATGGAAAAATATT
CTGTAACCTTTATAAGTAGGCATAACAGTTATAATCATAACATACTGTTTTTTCTTACTCCACACAGGCA
TAGAGTGTCTGCTATTAATAACTATGCTCAAAAATTGTGTACCTTTAGCTTTTTAATTTGTAAAGGGGTT
AATAAGGAATATTTGATGTATAGTGCCTTGACTAGAGATCATAATCAGCCATACCACATTTGTAGAGGTT
TTACTTGCTTTAAAAAACCTCCCACACCTCCCCCTGAACCTGAAACATAAAATGAATGCAATTGTTGTTA
ACTTGTTTATTGCAGCTTATAATGGTTACAAATAAAGCAATAGCATCACAAATTTCACAAATAAAGCATT
TTTTTCACTGCATTCTAGTTGTGGTTTGTCCAAACTCATCAATGTATCTTATCATGTCTGGATCGATCCC
CAGGAAGCTCCTCTGTGTCCTCATAAACCCTAACCTCCTCTACTTGAGAGGACATTCCAATCATAGGCTG
CCCATCCACCCTCTGTGTCCTCCTGTTAATTAGGTCACTTAACAAAAAGGAAATTGGGTAGGGGTTTTTC
ACAGACCGCTTTCTAAGGGTAATTTTAAAATATCTGGGAAGTCCCTTCCACTGCTGTGTTCCAGAAGTGT
TGGTAAACAGCCCACAAATGTCAACAGCAGAAACATACAAGCTGTCAGCTTTGCACAAGGGCCCAACACC
CTGCTCATCAAGAAGCACTGTGGTTGCTGTGTTAGTAATGTGCAAAACAGGAGGCACATTTTCCCCACCT
GTGTAGGTTCCAAAATATCTAGTGTTTTCATTTTTACTTGGATCAGGAACCCAGCACTCCACTGGATAAG
CATTATCCTTATCCAAAACAGCCTTGTGGTCAGTGTTCATCTGCTGACTGTCAACTGTAGCATTTTTTGG
GGTTACAGTTTGAGCAGGATATTTGGTCCTGTAGTTTGCTAACACACCCTGCAGCTCCAAAGGTTCCCCA
CCAACAGCAAAAAAATGAAAATTTGACCCTTGAATGGGTTTTCCAGCACCATTTTCATGAGTTTTTTGTG
TCCCTGAATGCAAGTTTAACATAGCAGTTACCCCAATAACCTCAGTTTTAACAGTAACAGCTTCCCACAT
CAAAATATTTCCACAGGTTAAGTCCTCATTTAAATTAGGCAAAGGAATTCTTGAAGACGAAAGGGCCTCG
TGATACGCCTATTTTTATAGGTTAATGTCATGATAATAATGGTTTCTTAGACGTCAGGTGGCACTTTTCG
GGGAAATGTGCGCGGAACCCCTATTTGTTTATTTTTCTAAATACATTCAAATATGTATCCGCTCATGAGA
CAATAACCCTGATAAATGCTTCAATAATATTGAAAAAGGAAGAGTATGAGTATTCAACATTTCCGTGTCG
CCCTTATTCCCTTTTTTGCGGCATTTTGCCTTCCTGTTTTTGCTCACCCAGAAACGCTGGTGAAAGTAAA
AGATGCTGAAGATCAGTTGGGTGCACGAGTGGGTTACATCGAACTGGATCTCAACAGCGGTAAGATCCTT
GAGAGTTTTCGCCCCGAAGAACGTTTTCCAATGATGAGCACTTTTAAAGTTCTGCTATGTGGCGCGGTAT
TATCCCGTGTTGACGCCGGGCAAGAGCAACTCGGTCGCCGCATACACTATTCTCAGAATGACTTGGTTGA
GTACTCACCAGTCACAGAAAAGCATCTTACGGATGGCATGACAGTAAGAGAATTATGCAGTGCTGCCATA
ACCATGAGTGATAACACTGCGGCCAACTTACTTCTGACAACGATCGGAGGACCGAAGGAGCTAACCGCTT
TTTTGCACAACATGGGGGATCATGTAACTCGCCTTGATCGTTGGGAACCGGAGCTGAATGAAGCCATACC
AAACGACGAGCGTGACACCACGATGCCTGCAGCAATGGCAACAACGTTGCGCAAACTATTAACTGGCGAA
CTACTTACTCTAGCTTCCCGGCAACAATTAATAGACTGGATGGAGGCGGATAAAGTTGCAGGACCACTTC
TGCGCTCGGCCCTTCCGGCTGGCTGGTTTATTGCTGATAAATCTGGAGCCGGTGAGCGTGGGTCTCGCGG
TATCATTGCAGCACTGGGGCCAGATGGTAAGCCCTCCCGTATCGTAGTTATCTACACGACGGGGAGTCAG
GCAACTATGGATGAACGAAATAGACAGATCGCTGAGATAGGTGCCTCACTGATTAAGCATTGGTAACTGT
CAGACCAAGTTTACTCATATATACTTTAGATTGATTTAAAACTTCATTTTTAATTTAAAAGGATCTAGGT
GAAGATCCTTTTTGATAATCTCATGACCAAAATCCCTTAACGTGAGTTTTCGTTCCACTGAGCGTCAGAC
CCCGTAGAAAAGATCAAAGGATCTTCTTGAGATCCTTTTTTTCTGCGCGTAATATGCTGCTTGCAAACAA
AAAAACCACCGCTACCAGCGGTGGTTTGTTTGCCGGATCAAGAGCTACCAACTCTTTTTCCGAAGGTAAC
TGGCTTCAGCAGAGCGCAGATACCAAATACTGTCCTTCTAGTGTAGCCGTAGTTAGGCCACCACTTCAAG
AACTCTGTAGCACCGCCTACATACCTCGCTCTGCTAATCCTGTTACCAGTGGCTGCTGCCAGTGGCGATA
AGTCGTGTCTTACCGGGTTGGACTCAAGACGATAGTTACCGGATAAGGCGCAGCGGTCGGGCTGAACGGG
GGGTTCGTGCACACAGCCCAGCTTGGAGCGAACGACCTACACCGAACTGAGATACCTACAGCGTGAGCTA
TGAGAAAGCGCCACGCTTCCCGAAGGGAGAAAGGCGGACAGGTATCCGGTAAGCGGCAGGGTCGGAACAG
GAGAGCGCACGAGGGAGCTTCCAGGGGGAAACGCCTGGTATCTTTATAGTCCTGTCGGGTTTCGCCACCT
CTGACTTGAGCGTCGATTTTTGTGATGCTCGTCAGGGGGGCGGAGCCTATGGAAAAACGCCAGCAACGCG
GCCTTTTTACGGTTCCTGGCCTTTTGCTGGCCTTTTGCTCACATGTTCTTTCCTGCGTTATCCCCTGATT
CTGTGGATAACCGTATTACCGCCTTTGAGTGAGCTGATACCGCTCGCCGCAGCCGAACGACCGAGCGCAG
CGAGTCAGTGAGCGAGGAAGCGGAAGAGCGCCTGATGCGGTATTTTCTCCTTACGCATCTGTGCGGTATT
TCACACCGCATATGGTGCACTCTCAGTACAATCTGCTCTGATGCCGCATAGTTAAGCCAGTATACACTCC
GCTATCGCTACGTGACTGGGTCATGGCTGCGCCCCGACACCCGCCAACACCCGCTGACGCGCCCTGACGG
GCTTGTCTGCTCCCGGCATCCGCTTACAGACAAGCTGTGACCGTCTCCGGGAGCTGCATGTGTCAGAGGT
TTTCACCGTCATCACCGAAACGCGCGAGGCAGGATCAGCCATATCACATTTGTAGAGGTTTTACTTGCTT
TAAAAAACCTCCCACACCTCCCCCTGAACCTGAAACATAAAATGAATGCAATTGTTGTTAACTTGTTTAT
TGCAGCTTATAATGGTTACAAATAAAGCAATAGCATCACAAATTTCACAAATAAAGCATTTTTTTCACTG
CATTCTAGTTGTGGTTTGTCCAAACTCATCAATGTATCTTATCATGTCTGGATCAGCCATATCACATTTG
TAGAGGTTTTACTTGCTTTAAAAAACCTCCCACACCTCCCCCTGAACCTGAAACATAAAATGAATGCAAT
TGTTGTTAACTTGTTTATTGCAGCTTATAATGGTTACAAATAAAGCAATAGCATCACAAATTTCACAAAT
AAAGCATTTTTTTCACTGCATTCTAGTTGTGGTTTGTCCAAACTCATCAATGTATCTTATCATGTCT
