>Addgene plasmid #71248 | pXPG | addgene partial sequence | sequence record 129629 | MUHD1 5'-AGAATGTTGAGAGTCAGCAGTAGC-3'
AACAGGTTTTCCTCATTAAAGGCATTCCACCACTGCTCCCATTCATCAGTTCCATAGGTTGGAATCTAAA
ATACACAAACAATTAGAATCAGTAGTTTAACACATTATACACTTAAAAATTTTATATTTACCTTAGAGCT
TTAAATCTCTGTAGGTAGTTTGTCCAATTATGTCACACCACAGAAGTAAGGTTCCTTCACAAAGATCCTC
TAGAATTACACGGCGATCTTTCCGCCCTTCTTGGCCTTTATGAGGATCTCTCTGATTTTTCTTGCGTCGA
GTTTTCCGGTAAGACCTTTCGGTACTTCGTCCACAAACACAACTCCTCCGCGCAACTTTTTCGCGGTTGT
TACTTGACTGGCGACGTAATCCACGATCTCTTTTTCCGTCATCGTCTTTCCGTGCTCCAAAACAACAACG
GCGGCGGGAAGTTCACCGGCGTCATCGTCGGGAAGACCTGCGACACCTGCGTCGAAGATGTTGGGGTGTT
GGAGCAAGATGGATTCCAATTCAGCGGGAGCCACCTGATAGCCTTTGTACTTAATCAGAGACTTCAGGCG
GTCAACGATGAAGAAGTGTTCGTCTTCGTCCCAGTAAGCTATGTCTCCAGAATGTAGCCATCCATCCTTG
TCAATCAAGGCGTTGGTCGCTTCCGGATTGTTTACATAACCGGACATAATCATAGGACCTCTCACACACA
GTTCGCCTCTTTGATTAACGCCCAGCGTTTTCCCGGTATCCAGATCCACAACCTTCGCTTCAAAAAATGG
AACAACTTTACCGACCGCGCCCGGTTTATCATCCC
