>Addgene plasmid #71248 | pXPG | addgene partial sequence | sequence record 129632 | LucNRev 5'-CCTTATGCAGTTGCTCTCC-3'
GGCGCCGGGCCTTTCTTTATGTTTTTGGCGTCTTCCATGGTGGCTTTACCAACAGTACCGGAATGCCAAG
CTTGTCGACCCGGGTACCGAGCTCGAGATCTGAGCTTGGATCCAGACATGATAAGATACATTGATGAGTT
TGGACAAACCACAACTAGAATGCAGTGAAAAAAATGCTTTATTTGTGAAATTTGTGATGCTATTGCTTTA
TTTGTAACCATTATAAGCTGCAATAAACAAGTTAACAACAATTGCATTCATTTTATGTTTCAGGTTCAGG
GGGAGGTGTGGGAGGTTTTTTAAAGCAAGTAAAACCTCTACAAATGTGATATGGCTGATCCAGACATGAT
AAGATACATTGATGAGTTTGGACAAACCACAACTAGAATGCAGTGAAAAAAATGCTTTATTTGTGAAATT
TGTGATGCTATTGCTTTATTTGTAACCATTATAAGCTGCAATAAACAAGTTAACAACAATTGCATTCATT
TTATGTTTCAGGTTCAGGGGGAGGTGTGGGAGGTTTTTTAAAGCAAGTAAAACCTCTACAAATGTGATAT
GGCTGATCCTGCCTCGCGCGTTTCGGTGATGACGGTGAAAACCTCTGACACATGCAGCTCCCGGAGACGG
TCACAGCTTGTCTGTAAGCGGATGCCGGGAGCAGACAAGCCCGTCAGGGCGCGTCAGCGGGTGTTGGCGG
GTGTCGGGGCGCAGCCATGACCCAGTCACGTAGCGATAGCGGAGTGTATACTGGCTTAACTATGCGGCAT
CAGAGCAGATTGTACTGAGAGTGCACCATATGCGGTGTGAAATACCGCACAGATGCGTAAGGAGAA
